>Addgene plasmid #17159 | -1.5 kb goosecoid luciferase | addgene partial sequence | sequence record 24571 | SP6 5'-ATTTAGGTGACACTATAG-3'
NCGCGCCTGCGGTCGACTCTGAGGATCCCCCATCGAATTCTATAGTGCATCGCAGAAAAGAAAGAAAGAA
AGAAAGAAAGAAAGAAAGAAAGAAAGAAAGAAAGAAAGAAAGAAAGAAGACAGATGATAAAAGATCGATA
GATAGATAGATAGATAGATGATAGATAGATAGATAGATAGATAGATAGATAGATAGATAGATAGATAGAT
AGATAGATAGATAGATGTTCCACTGAAACTGTACTGACTTTTTCCTCTCTGGCCCTTACATTCCCAAAAG
ATGAACAGTTGCGCATTTGCCACAGTCGCTGATAAAGTTGCTAAAATTCTATAAGTTTTTCGCGCACTCT
GATGATTCCATTCTTTCTAAGGCCAAATCATTTGTTCCTTGTAAACAGAGACTAATAGTTTGTTTTGATT
CGATGCCTACAATTTCCTAGGTGTGTGATGGAGTGCTGATGGCTAAATAGCCTAATCTCATTCCCTGCAC
CTCCTGTGGATTCCCTGTACCAACCGTGCCAGACACAGAGTATTGCAAATCATAGGGACATCCAGCCACA
ATCAGCCTTAATAAATGCAAAACAAACTCCAATTTTAAGGACGCCAACTTAGCTTCATGGCAAATATTAN
CNCATAAAAACGACCTTGGTCCCCGTGTAGGNTCTGAGCATTTTTANGGATCTGACTCNNCACCAAGCGC
ACACAACCAAAATTTTNCCAACTGNGCNCCAAAATTATCCCAGGCCCGCTAATAATCAAATTATAATCAG
CACAGTATTTCCTATCNACCCNCAACCNGTTTCCCCCCNGGNTTTNTTTTTCCCCCCTTAAAAANTGNTT
AANTTCCCCCCCTTTNTNGGCCCACCTTN
