[The description below was written by a language model from this plasmid's Addgene catalogue record.]
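Description:
-1.5 kb goosecoid luciferase is a promoter-reporter plasmid built on pOLuc, a promoterless luciferase vector. It is propagated in E. coli under ampicillin selection. The record does not state the origin of replication and lists the copy number as unknown. No feature table is provided, so the description rests on the catalogue fields and depositor comments alone.

The insert is a roughly 1.5 kb genomic fragment from the Xenopus laevis goosecoid gene (gsc-a), comprising 5′ promoter sequence and extending just 3 bp into exon 1. It was excised as an EcoRV–PstI fragment, blunt-ended and ligated into the SmaI site of pOLuc, so the restriction sites at both junctions were destroyed. Because the backbone has no promoter of its own, luciferase expression depends on the goosecoid upstream sequence placed in front of it. The catalogue lists luciferase as a C-terminal "tag", but with only 3 bp of exon 1 present the construct acts as a transcriptional reporter, not as a fusion to a meaningful portion of goosecoid protein.

Goosecoid is a homeobox gene expressed in Spemann's organizer, and the associated publication concerns the growth factor signals that drive organizer formation in Xenopus and mouse. This suggests the construct is used to measure goosecoid promoter activity by luciferase assay, for example in response to inducing growth factors, and to serve as a parent or reference for mapping the responsive regulatory elements within the upstream region. The record does not specify the delivery method or the host system used for the assays.
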