Addgene plasmid #17159: -1.5 kb goosecoid luciferase
Depositing lab: Ken Cho. Depositing organization: University of California, Irvine. Publication: Molecular mechanisms of Spemann's organizer formation: conserved growth factor synergy between Xenopus and mouse. Watabe T, Kim S, Candia A, Rothbacher U, Hashimoto C, Inoue K, Cho KW. Genes Dev. 1995 Dec 15. 9(24):3038-50. 10.1101/gad.9.24.3038 PubMed 8543150.
Backbone
  Vector backbone: pOLuc
  Vector type: Luciferase
Growth in bacteria
  Bacterial resistance: Ampicillin, 100 μg/mL
  Growth temperature: 37°C
  Growth strain: DH5alpha
  Copy number: Unknown
Gene/Insert
  Gene/Insert name: goosecoid promoter (alt name: goosecoid)
  Species: X. laevis (frog)
  Insert size (bp): 1500
  Entrez Gene: gsc-a (a.k.a. Xgsc, goosecoid)
  Tag / fusion protein: luciferase (C terminal on backbone)
  Cloning method: Restriction Enzyme; 5′ cloning site EcoRV / SmaI (destroyed during cloning); 3′ cloning site PstI / SmaI (destroyed during cloning)
  Sequencing primers: 5′ SP6; 3′ LucNRev
Terms and licenses: Academic/Nonprofit Terms; Industry Terms: Not Available to Industry
Depositor comments: The - 1500gsc/Luc reporter was constructed from a blunt-ended EcoRV-PstI 1.5kb Xenopus gsc gene fragment carrying 3 bp of exon 1 and 5'-promoter sequences inserted into the SmaI site of the promoterless luciferase vector pOLuc (de Wet et al. 1987).
How to cite: -1.5 kb goosecoid luciferase was a gift from Ken Cho (Addgene plasmid # 17159 ; http://n2t.net/addgene:17159 ; RRID:Addgene_17159)
